>Addgene plasmid #36224 | pCY 3060-01 | depositor full sequence | sequence record 47093 | pCY 3060-01 sequence 4909 bps
GAACGCGGCCGCCAGCTGAAGCTTCGTACGCTGCAGGTCGACGGATCCCCGGGTTAATTAACGGTGACGG
TGCTGGTTTAATTAACATGTCTAAAGGTGAAGAATTATTCACTGGTGTTGTCCCAATTTTGGTTGAATTA
GATGGTGATGTTAATGGTCACAAATTTTCTGTCTCCGGTGAAGGTGAAGGTGATGCTACTTACGGTAAAT
TGACCTTAAAATTGATTTGTACTACTGGTAAATTGCCAGTTCCATGGCCAACCTTAGTCACTACTTTAGG
TTATGGTTTGCAATGTTTTGCTAGATACCCAGATCATATGAAACAACATGACTTTTTCAAGTCTGCCATG
CCAGAAGGTTATGTTCAAGAAAGAACTATTTTTTTCAAAGATGACGGTAACTACAAGACCAGAGCTGAAG
TCAAGTTTGAAGGTGATACCTTAGTTAATAGAATCGAATTAAAAGGTATTGATTTTAAAGAAGATGGTAA
CATTTTAGGTCACAAATTGGAATACAACTATAACTCTCACAATGTTTACATCACTGCTGACAAACAAAAG
AATGGTATCAAAGCTAACTTCAAAATTAGACACAACATTGAAGATGGTGGTGTTCAATTAGCTGACCATT
ATCAACAAAATACTCCAATTGGTGATGGTCCAGTCTTGTTACCAGACAACCATTACTTATCCTATCAATC
TGCCTTATCCAAAGATCCAAACGAAAAGAGAGACCACATGGTCTTGTTAGAATTTGTTACTGCTGCTGGT
ATTACCCATGGTATTGATGAATTGTACAAATAAGGCGCGCCACTTCTAAATAAGCGAATTTCTTATGATT
TATGATTTTTATTATTAAATAAGTTATAAAAAAAATAAGTGTATACAAATTTTAAAGTGACTCTTAGGTT
TTAAAACGAAAATTCTTATTCTTGAGTAACTCTTTCCTGTAGGTCAGGTTGCTTTCTCAGGTATAGTATG
AGGTCGCTCTTATTGACCACACCTCTACCGGCAGATCCGCTAGGGATAACAGGGTAATATAGATCTGTTT
AGCTTGCCTCGTCCCCGCCGGGTCACCCGGCCAGCGACATGGAGGCCCAGAATACCCTCCTTGACAGTCT
TGACGTGCGCAGCTCAGGGGCATGATGTGACTGTCGCCCGTACATTTAGCCCATACATCCCCATGTATAA
TCATTTGCATCCATACATTTTGATGGCCGCACGGCGCGAAGCAAAAATTACGGCTCCTCGCTGCAGACCT
GCGAGCAGGGAAACGCTCCCCTCACAGACGCGTTGAATTGTCCCCACGCCGCGCCCCTGTAGAGAAATAT
AAAAGGTTAGGATTTGCCACTGAGGTTCTTCTTTCATATACTTCCTTTTAAAATCTTGCTAGGATACAGT
TCTCACATCACATCCGAACATAAACAACCATGGGTAAGGAAAAGACTCACGTTTCGAGGCCGCGATTAAA
TTCCAACATGGATGCTGATTTATATGGGTATAAATGGGCTCGCGATAATGTCGGGCAATCAGGTGCGACA
ATCTATCGATTGTATGGGAAGCCCGATGCGCCAGAGTTGTTTCTGAAACATGGCAAAGGTAGCGTTGCCA
ATGATGTTACAGATGAGATGGTCAGACTAAACTGGCTGACGGAATTTATGCCTCTTCCGACCATCAAGCA
TTTTATCCGTACTCCTGATGATGCATGGTTACTCACCACTGCGATCCCCGGCAAAACAGCATTCCAGGTA
TTAGAAGAATATCCTGATTCAGGTGAAAATATTGTTGATGCGCTGGCAGTGTTCCTGCGCCGGTTGCATT
CGATTCCTGTTTGTAATTGTCCTTTTAACAGCGATCGCGTATTTCGTCTCGCTCAGGCGCAATCACGAAT
GAATAACGGTTTGGTTGATGCGAGTGATTTTGATGACGAGCGTAATGGCTGGCCTGTTGAACAAGTCTGG
AAAGAAATGCATAAGCTTTTGCCATTCTCACCGGATTCAGTCGTCACTCATGGTGATTTCTCACTTGATA
ACCTTATTTTTGACGAGGGGAAATTAATAGGTTGTATTGATGTTGGACGAGTCGGAATCGCAGACCGATA
CCAGGATCTTGCCATCCTATGGAACTGCCTCGGTGAGTTTTCTCCTTCATTACAGAAACGGCTTTTTCAA
AAATATGGTATTGATAATCCTGATATGAATAAATTGCAGTTTCATTTGATGCTCGATGAGTTTTTCTAAT
CAGTACTGACAATAAAAAGATTCTTGTTTTCAAGAACTTGTCATTTGTATAGTTTTTTTATATTGTAGTT
GTTCTATTTTAATCAAATGTTAGCGTGATTTATATTTTTTTTCGCCTCGACATCATCTGCCCAGATGCGA
AGTTAAGTGCGCAGAAAGTAATATCATGCGTCAATCGTATGTGAATGCTGGTCGCTATACTGCTGTCGAT
TCGATACTAACGCCGCCATCCAGTTTAAACGAGCTCGAATTCATCGATGATATCAGATCCACTAGTGGCC
TATGCGGCCGCGGATCTGCCGGTCTCCCTATAGTGAGTCGTATTAATTTCGATAAGCCAGGTTAACCTGC
ATTAATGAATCGGCCAACGCGCGGGGAGAGGCGGTTTGCGTATTGGGCGCTCTTCCGCTTCCTCGCTCAC
TGACTCGCTGCGCTCGGTCGTTCGGCTGCGGCGAGCGGTATCAGCTCACTCAAAGGCGGTAATACGGTTA
TCCACAGAATCAGGGGATAACGCAGGAAAGAACATGTGAGCAAAAGGCCAGCAAAAGGCCAGGAACCGTA
AAAAGGCCGCGTTGCTGGCGTTTTTCCATAGGCTCCGCCCCCCTGACGAGCATCACAAAAATCGACGCTC
AAGTCAGAGGTGGCGAAACCCGACAGGACTATAAAGATACCAGGCGTTTCCCCCTGGAAGCTCCCTCGTG
CGCTCTCCTGTTCCGACCCTGCCGCTTACCGGATACCTGTCCGCCTTTCTCCCTTCGGGAAGCGTGGCGC
TTTCTCAATGCTCACGCTGTAGGTATCTCAGTTCGGTGTAGGTCGTTCGCTCCAAGCTGGGCTGTGTGCA
CGAACCCCCCGTTCAGCCCGACCGCTGCGCCTTATCCGGTAACTATCGTCTTGAGTCCAACCCGGTAAGA
CACGACTTATCGCCACTGGCAGCAGCCACTGGTAACAGGATTAGCAGAGCGAGGTATGTAGGCGGTGCTA
CAGAGTTCTTGAAGTGGTGGCCTAACTACGGCTACACTAGAAGGACAGTATTTGGTATCTGCGCTCTGCT
GAAGCCAGTTACCTTCGGAAAAAGAGTTGGTAGCTCTTGATCCGGCAAACAAACCACCGCTGGTAGCGGT
GGTTTTTTTGTTTGCAAGCAGCAGATTACGCGCAGAAAAAAAGGATCTCAAGAAGATCCTTTGATCTTTT
CTACGGGGTCTGACGCTCAGTGGAACGAAAACTCACGTTAAGGGATTTTGGTCATGAGATTATCAAAAAG
GATCTTCACCTAGATCCTTTTAAATTAAAAATGAAGTTTTAAATCAATCTAAAGTATATATGAGTAAACT
TGGTCTGACAGTTACCAATGCTTAATCAGTGAGGCACCTATCTCAGCGATCTGTCTATTTCGTTCATCCA
TAGTTGCCTGACTCCCCGTCGTGTAGATAACTACGATACGGGAGGGCTTACCATCTGGCCCCAGTGCTGC
AATGATACCGCGAGACCCACGCTCACCGGCTCCAGATTTATCAGCAATAAACCAGCCAGCCGGAAGGGCC
GAGCGCAGAAGTGGTCCTGCAACTTTATCCGCCTCCATCCAGTCTATTAATTGTTGCCGGGAAGCTAGAG
TAAGTAGTTCGCCAGTTAATAGTTTGCGCAACGTTGTTGCCATTGCTACAGGCATCGTGGTGTCACGCTC
GTCGTTTGGTATGGCTTCATTCAGCTCCGGTTCCCAACGATCAAGGCGAGTTACATGATCCCCCATGTTG
TGCAAAAAAGCGGTTAGCTCCTTCGGTCCTCCGATCGTTGTCAGAAGTAAGTTGGCCGCAGTGTTATCAC
TCATGGTTATGGCAGCACTGCATAATTCTCTTACTGTCATGCCATCCGTAAGATGCTTTTCTGTGACTGG
TGAGTACTCAACCAAGTCATTCTGAGAATAGTGTATGCGGCGACCGAGTTGCTCTTGCCCGGCGTCAATA
CGGGATAATACCGCGCCACATAGCAGAACTTTAAAAGTGCTCATCATTGGAAAACGTTCTTCGGGGCGAA
AACTCTCAAGGATCTTACCGCTGTTGAGATCCAGTTCGATGTAACCCACTCGTGCACCCAACTGATCTTC
AGCATCTTTTACTTTCACCAGCGTTTCTGGGTGAGCAAAAACAGGAAGGCAAAATGCCGCAAAAAAGGGA
ATAAGGGCGACACGGAAATGTTGAATACTCATACTCTTCCTTTTTCAATATTATTGAAGCATTTATCAGG
GTTATTGTCTCATGAGCGGATACATATTTGAATGTATTTAGAAAAATAAACAAATAGGGGTTCCGCGCAC
ATTTCCCCGAAAAGTGCCACCTGACGTCTAAGAAACCATTATTATCATGACATTAACCTATAAAAATAGG
CGTATCACGAGGCCCTTTCGTCTCGCGCGTTTCGGTGATGACGGTGAAAACCTCTGACACATGCAGCTCC
CGGAGACGGTCACAGCTTGTCTGTAAGCGGATGCCGGGAGCAGACAAGCCCGTCAGGGCGCGTCAGCGGG
TGTTGGCGGGTGTCGGGGCTGGCTTAACTATGCGGCATCAGAGCAGATTGTACTGAGAGTGCACCATATG
GACATATTGTCGTTAGAACGCGGCTACAATTAATACATAACCTTATGTATCATACACATACGATTTAGGT
GACACTATA
Features (pLannotate 1.2.2; 11 found; start..end, strand, type, name):
     87..803     +  CDS            yeGFP: yeast-enhanced green fluorescent protein codons optimized for translation in S. cerevisiae and C. albicans
    824..1011    +  terminator     ADH1 terminator: S. cerevisiae ADH1; transcription terminator for the S. cerevisiae alcohol dehydrogenase 1 (ADH1) gene
   1086..2442    +  gene           kanMX: yeast selectable marker conferring kanamycin resistance (Wach et al., 1994)
   2547..2565    -  promoter       T7 promoter: promoter for bacteriophage T7 RNA polymerase
   2587..2640    -  CDS            lacI (fragment): lac repressor; lacI; The lac repressor binds to the lac operator to inhibit transcription in E. coli. This inhibition can be relieved by adding lactose or isopropyl-β-D-thiogalactopyranoside (IPTG).
   2823..3411    -  rep_origin     ori: high-copy-number ColE1/pMB1/pBR322/pUC origin of replication
   3582..4442    -  CDS            AmpR: β-lactamase; bla; confers resistance to ampicillin, carbenicillin, and related antibiotics
   4443..4547    -  promoter       AmpR promoter: bla
   4642..4677    +  CDS            rop (fragment): Rop protein, which maintains plasmids at low copy number; rop
   4779..4830    +  misc_feature   bom (fragment): basis of mobility region from pBR322
   4893..2       +  promoter       SP6 promoter (across the origin): promoter for bacteriophage SP6 RNA polymerase
