[The description below was written by a language model from this plasmid's Addgene catalogue record and pLannotate feature annotations shown in this document.]
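Description:
pCY 3060-01 is a yeast tagging-cassette template built on the pBS7 backbone, intended not for autonomous maintenance in yeast but as a PCR template whose amplified product is integrated into the genome by homologous recombination. The plasmid (about 4.9 kb in the depositor's full sequence) is propagated in E. coli using a high-copy ColE1/pUC-type origin and the AmpR β-lactamase gene with its own promoter. The feature table shows no yeast origin or centromere, consistent with its role as a template. Short remnants of lacI, rop and the pBR322 bom region, together with flanking T7 and SP6 phage promoters, are carryovers from the cloning backbone.

The payload is described as a yEpolylinker-yEVenus-kanMX module. yEVenus is a yeast codon-optimised yellow fluorescent protein. The automated annotation labels this open reading frame as yeGFP, which most likely reflects the close sequence similarity between Venus and yeast-enhanced GFP rather than a different insert. The polylinker is not separately annotated but would lie in the short region upstream of the fluorescent protein coding sequence, where it serves as a spacer between the tagged protein and the fluorophore. The coding sequence is followed by the S. cerevisiae ADH1 terminator and then by the kanMX marker, which allows integrants to be selected with geneticin. No promoter drives yEVenus within the cassette, as expected for a C-terminal tagging design in which the fusion is expressed from the target gene's native promoter once integrated in frame at the chromosomal locus.

Part of the plasmid derives from an earlier set of optimised fluorescent protein tagging cassettes. It belongs to a cassette series designed for live-cell imaging of proteins and high-resolution techniques in yeast.
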