Addgene plasmid #36224: pCY 3060-01
Depositing lab: Anne Robinson. Depositing organization: University of Delaware. Publication: Cassette series designed for live-cell imaging of proteins and high-resolution techniques in yeast. Young CL, Raden DL, Caplan JL, Czymmek KJ, Robinson AS. Yeast. 2012 Mar;29(3-4):119-36. doi: 10.1002/yea.2895. Epub 2012 Apr 4. PubMed 22473760.
Backbone
  Vector backbone: pBS7
  Backbone manufacturer: Yeast Resource Center, University of Washington
  Backbone size w/o insert (bp): 4882
  Vector type: Yeast cassette for PCR and homologous recombination
  Selectable markers: Geneticin
Growth in bacteria
  Bacterial resistance: Ampicillin, 100 μg/mL
  Growth temperature: 37°C
  Growth strain: DH5alpha
  Growth instructions: DH5alpha used for DNA recovery of plasmid (i.e. DNA preps).
  Copy number: Unknown
Gene/Insert
  Gene/Insert name: yEVenus
  Insert size (bp): 800
  Tag / fusion protein: yEpolylinker-yEVenus-kanMX
  Cloning method: Restriction Enzyme; 5′ cloning site BamHI (unknown if destroyed); 3′ cloning site BssHII (unknown if destroyed)
  Sequencing primers: 5′ CCTTATGTATCATACACATACG
Resource information
  A portion of this plasmid was derived from a plasmid made by: Addgene plasmid 8714 (Sheff, M. A. and Thorn, K. S. (2004). Optimized cassettes for fluorescent protein tagging in Saccharomyces cerevisiae. Yeast 21, 661-70.)
Terms and licenses: Academic/Nonprofit Terms; Industry Terms
How to cite: pCY 3060-01 was a gift from Anne Robinson (Addgene plasmid # 36224 ; http://n2t.net/addgene:36224 ; RRID:Addgene_36224)
