>Addgene plasmid #36224 | pCY 3060-01 | addgene partial sequence | sequence record 47202 | SP6 5'-ATTTAGGTGACACTATAG-3'
GGATCCCCGGGTTAATTAACGGTGACGGTGCTGGTTTAATTAACATGTCTAAAGGTGAAGAATTATTCAC
TGGTGTTGTCCCAATTTTGGTTGAATTAGATGGTGATGTTAATGGTCACAAATTTTCTGTCTCCGGTGAA
GGTGAAGGTGATGCTACTTACGGTAAATTGACCTTAAAATTGATTTGTACTACTGGTAAATTGCCAGTTC
CATGGCCAACCTTAGTCACTACTTTAGGTTATGGTTTGCAATGTTTTGCTAGATACCCAGATCATATGAA
ACAACATGACTTTTTCAAGTCTGCCATGCCAGAAGGTTATGTTCAAGAAAGAACTATTTTTTTCAAAGAT
GACGGTAACTACAAGACCAGAGCTGAAGTCAAGTTTGAAGGTGATACCTTAGTTAATAGAATCGAATTAA
AAGGTATTGATTTTAAAGAAGATGGTAACATTTTAGGTCACAAATTGGAATACAACTATAACTCTCACAA
TGTTTACATCACTGCTGACAAACAAAAGAATGGTATCAAAGCTAACTTCAAAATTAGACACAACATTGAA
GATGGTGGTGTTCAATTAGCTGACCATTATCAACAAAATACTCCAATTGGTGATGGTCCAGTCTTGTTAC
CAGACAACCATTACTTATCCTATCAATCTGCCTTATCCAAAGATCCAAACGAAAAGAGAGACCACATGGT
CTTGTTAGAATTTGTTACTGCTGCTGGTATTACCCATGGTATTGATGAATTGTACAAATAAGGCGCGCCA
CTTCTAAATAAGCGAATTTCTTATGATTTATGATTTT
