>Addgene plasmid #36224 | pCY 3060-01 | addgene partial sequence | sequence record 47234 | pHybLex_rev 5'-GAGTCACTTTAAAATTTGTATACAC-3'
AATCATAAATCATAAGAAATTCGCTTATTTAGAAGTGGCGCGCCTTATTTGTACAATTCATCAATACCAT
GGGTAATACCAGCAGCAGTAACAAATTCTAACAAGACCATGTGGTCTCTCTTTTCGTTTGGATCTTTGGA
TAAGGCAGATTGATAGGATAAGTAATGGTTGTCTGGTAACAAGACTGGACCATCACCAATTGGAGTATTT
TGTTGATAATGGTCAGCTAATTGAACACCACCATCTTCAATGTTGTGTCTAATTTTGAAGTTAGCTTTGA
TACCATTCTTTTGTTTGTCAGCAGTGATGTAAACATTGTGAGAGTTATAGTTGTATTCCAATTTGTGACC
TAAAATGTTACCATCTTCTTTAAAATCAATACCTTTTAATTCGATTCTATTAACTAAGGTATCACCTTCA
AACTTGACTTCAGCTCTGGTCTTGTAGTTACCGTCATCTTTGAAAAAAATAGTTCTTTCTTGAACATAAC
CTTCTGGCATGGCAGACTTGAAAAAGTCATGTTGTTTCATATGATCTGGGTATCTAGCAAAACATTGCAA
ACCATAACCTAAAGTAGTGACTAAGGTTGGCCATGGAACTGGCAATTTACCAGTAGTACAAATCAATTTT
AAGGTCAATTTACCGTAAGTAGCATCACCTTCACCTTCACCGGAGACAGAAAATTTGTGACCATTAACAT
CACCATCTAATTCAACCAAAATTGGGACAACACCAGTGAATAATTCTTCACCTTTAGACATGTTAATTAA
ACCAGCACCGTCACCGT
