>Addgene plasmid #36224 | pCY 3060-01 | addgene partial sequence | sequence record 47694 | T7 5'-TAATACGACTCACTATAGGG-3'
ATCTGATATCATCGATGAATTCGAGCTCGTTTAAACTGGATGGCGGCGTTAGTATCGAATCGACAGCAGT
ATAGCGACCAGCATTCACATACGATTGACGCATGATATTACTTTCTGCGCACTTAACTTCGCATCTGGGC
AGATGATGTCGAGGCGAAAAAAATATAAATCACGCTAACATTTGATTAAAATAGAACAACTACAATATAA
AAAAACTATACAAATGACAAGTTCTTGAAAACAAGAATCTTTTTATTGTCAGTACTGATTAGAAAAACTC
ATCGAGCATCAAATGAAACTGCAATTTATTCATATCAGGATTATCAATACCATATTTTTGAAAAAGCCGT
TTCTGTAATGAAGGAGAAAACTCACCGAGGCAGTTCCATAGGATGGCAAGATCCTGGTATCGGTCTGCGA
TTCCGACTCGTCCAACATCAATACAACCTATTAATTTCCCCTCGTCAAAAATAAGGTTATCAAGTGAGAA
ATCACCATGAGTGACGACTGAATCCGGTGAGAATGGCAAAAGCTTATGCATTTCTTTCCAGACTTGTTCA
ACAGGCCAGCCATTACGCTCGTCATCAAAATCACTCGCATCAACCAAACCGTTATTCATTCGTGATTGCG
CCTGAGCGAGACGAAATACGCGATCGCTGTTAAAAGGACAATTACAAACAGGAATCGAATGCAACCGGCG
CAGGAACACTGCCAGCGCATCAACAATATTTTCACCTGAATCAGGATATTCTTCTAATACCTGGAATGCT
GTTTTGCCGGGGATCGCAGTGGTGAGTAACCATGCATCATCAGGAGTACGGATAAAATGCTTGAT
